>Addgene plasmid #124032 | ARB349 | addgene full sequence | sequence record 252485 | Addgene NGS Result
GCGGCCGCGATTATCAAAAAGGATCTTCACCTAGATCCTTTTAAATTAAAAATGAAGTTTTAAATCAATC
TAAAGTATATATGAGTAAACTTGGTCTGACAGTTACCAATGCTTAATCAGTGAGGCACCTATCTCAGCGA
TCTGTCTATTTCGTTCATCCATAGTTGCCTGACTCCCCGTCGTGTAGATAACTACGATACGGGAGGGCTT
ACCATCTGGCCCCAGTGCTGCAATGATACCGCGGGACCCACGCTCACCGGCTCCAGATTTATCAGCAATA
AACCAGCCAGCCGGAAGGGCCGAGCGCAGAAGTGGTCCTGCAACTTTATCCGCCTCCATCCAGTCTATTA
ATTGTTGCCGGGAAGCTAGAGTAAGTAGTTCGCCAGTTAATAGTTTGCGCAACGTTGTTGCCATTGCTAC
AGGCATCGTGGTGTCACGCTCGTCGTTTGGTATGGCTTCATTCAGCTCCGGTTCCCAACGATCAAGGCGA
GTTACATGATCCCCCATGTTGTGCAAAAAAGCGGTTAGCTCCTTCGGTCCTCCGATCGTTGTCAGAAGTA
AGTTGGCCGCAGTGTTATCACTCATGGTTATGGCAGCACTGCATAATTCTCTTACTGTCATGCCATCCGT
AAGATGCTTTTCTGTGACTGGTGAGTACTCAACCAAGTCATTCTGAGAATAGTGTATGCGGCGACCGAGT
TGCTCTTGCCCGGCGTCAATACGGGATAATACCGCGCCACATAGCAGAACTTTAAAAGTGCTCATCATTG
GAAAACGTTCTTCGGGGCGAAAACTCTCAAGGATCTTACCGCTGTTGAGATCCAGTTCGATGTAACCCAC
TCGTGCACCCAACTGATCTTCAGCATCTTTTACTTTCACCAGCGTTTCTGGGTGAGCAAAAACAGGAAGG
CAAAATGCCGCAAAAAAGGGAATAAGGGCGACACGGAAATGTTGAATACTCATACTCTTCCTTTTTCAAT
ATTATTGAAGCATTTATCAGGGTTATTGTCTCATGAGCGGATACATATTTGAATGTATTTAGAAAAATAA
ACAAATAGGGGTTCCGCGCACATTTCCCCGAAAAGTGCCACCTGTCATGACCAAAATCCCTTAACGTGAG
TTTTCGTTCCACTGAGCGTCAGACCCCGTAGAAAAGATCAAAGGATCTTCTTGAGATCCTTTTTTTCTGC
GCGTAATCTGCTGCTTGCAAACAAAAAAACCACCGCTACCAGCGGTGGTTTGTTTGCCGGATCAAGAGCT
ACCAACTCTTTTTCCGAAGGTAACTGGCTTCAGCAGAGCGCAGATACCAAATACTGTTCTTCTAGTGTAG
CCGTAGTTAGGCCACCACTTCAAGAACTCTGTAGCACCGCCTACATACCTCGCTCTGCTAATCCTGTTAC
CAGTGGCTGCTGCCAGTGGCGATAAGTCGTGTCTTACCGGGTTGGACTCAAGACGATAGTTACCGGATAA
GGCGCAGCGGTCGGGCTGAACGGGGGGTTCGTGCACACAGCCCAGCTTGGAGCGAACGACCTACACCGAA
CTGAGATACCTACAGCGTGAGCTATGAGAAAGCGCCACGCTTCCCGAAGGGAGAAAGGCGGACAGGTATC
CGGTAAGCGGCAGGGTCGGAACAGGAGAGCGCACGAGGGAGCTTCCAGGGGGAAACGCCTGGTATCTTTA
TAGTCCTGTCGGGTTTCGCCACCTCTGACTTGAGCGTCGATTTTTGTGATGCTCGTCAGGGGGGCGGAGC
CTATGGAAAAACGCCAGCAACGCGGCCTTTTTACGGTTCCTGGCCTTTTGCTGGCCTTTTGCTCACATGT
TCTTTCCTGCGTTATCCCCTGATTCTGTGGATAACCGTGCGGCCGCCCCTGAATTCGCATCTAGAATAAA
TCGCAGCCAAGTGAGTGAATAGATGACGCACCACGGTCAGACACGGCCACATCGTATCTCACAGGAGCAA
GCGCGATAGGAGCACTCACACATAGTACGGTGATCCGCTGACTCCTTTGCCCAAATAAGACGTGAGCCCG
TCTCAGATGCACACACTGGCTTAAGATGACGGGACCCTGTAAACGTGTCCGCCTTGCCACTTTGTGCAAT
ATTTAGCTCCTTCAGTAGAGGGCGCTGCAGGAACATGTCAGGAGGGGGCCTTCTCTTCCGGATTCTGGAT
TCTGGTATACACTTGGAGCGTGGCATTTGGGGGACAGCCACTGGTGCGCAGCCCCATCAAGTTTTGGTGG
CATCCCTAACGCCATATATGGAGTTCCGCGTTACATAACTTACGGTAAATGGCCCGCCTGGCTGACCGCC
CAACGACCCCCGCCCATTGACGTCAATAATGACGTATGTTCCCATAGTAACGCCAATAGGGACTTTCCAT
TGACGTCAATGGGTGGAGTATTTACGGTAAACTGCCCACTTGGCAGTACATCAAGTGTATCATATGCCAA
GTACGCCCCCTATTGACGTCAATGACGGTAAATGGCCCGCCTGGCATTATGCCCAGTACATGACCTTATG
GGACTTTCCTACTTGGCAGTACATCTACGTATTAGTCATCGCTATTACCATGGTCGAGGTGAGCCCCACG
TTCTGCTTCACTCTCCCCATCTCCCCCCCCTCCCCACCCCCAATTTTGTATTTATTTATTTTTTAATTAT
TTTGTGCAGCGATGGGGGCGGGGGGGGGGGGGCGCGCGCCAGGCGGGGCGGGGCGGGGCGAGGGGCGGGG
CGGGGCGAGGCGGAGAGGTGCGGCGGCAGCCAATCAGAGCGGCGCGCTCCGAAAGTTTCCTTTTATGGCG
AGGCGGCGGCGGCGGCGGCCCTATAAAAAGCGAAGCGCGCGGCGGGCGGGAGTCGCTGCGCGCTGCCTTC
GCCCCGTGCCCCGCTCCGCCGCCGCCTCGCGCCGCCCGCCCCGGCTCTGACTGACCGCGTTACTCCCACA
GGTGAGCGGGCGGGACGGCCCTTCTCCTCCGGGCTGTAATTAGCGCTTGGTTTAATGACGGCTTGTTTCT
TTTCTGTGGCTGCGTGAAAGCCTTGAGGGGCTCCGGGAGGGCCCTTTGTGCGGGGGGAGCGGCTCGGGGG
GTGCGTGCGTGTGTGTGTGCGTGGGGAGCGCCGCGTGCGGCTCCGCGCTGCCCGGCGGCTGTGAGCGCTG
CGGGCGCGGCGCGGGGCTTTGTGCGCTCCGCAGTGTGCGCGAGGGGAGCGCGGCCGGGGGCGGTGCCCCG
CGGTGCGGGGGGGGCTGCGAGGGGAACAAAGGCTGCGTGCGGGGTGTGTGCGTGGGGGGGTGAGCAGGGG
GTGTGGGCGCGTCGGTCGGGCTGCAACCCCCCCTGCACCCCCCTCCCCGAGTTGCTGAGCACGGCCCGGC
TTCGGGTGCGGGGCTCCGTACGGGGCGTGGCGCGGGGCTCGCCGTGCCGGGCGGGGGGTGGCGGCAGGTG
GGGGTGCCGGGCGGGGCGGGGCCGCCTCGGGCCGGGGAGGGCTCGGGGGAGGGGCGCGGCGGCCCCCGGA
GCGCCGGCGGCTGTCGAGGCGCGGCGAGCCGCAGCCATTGCCTTTTATGGTAATCGTGCGAGAGGGCGCA
GGGACTTCCTTTGTCCCAAATCTGTGCGGAGCCGAAATCTGGGAGGCGCCGCCGCACCCCCTCTAGCGGG
CGCGGGGCGAAGCGGTGCGGCGCCGGCAGGAAGGAAATGGGCGGGGAGGGCCTTCGTGCGTCGCCGCGCC
GCCGTCCCCTTCTCCCTCTCCAGCCTCGGGGCTGTCCGCGGGGGGACGGCTGCCTTCGGGGGGGACGGGG
CAGGGCGGGGTTCGGCTTCTGGCGTGTGACCGGCGGCTCTAGAGCCTCTGCTAACCATGTTCATGCCTTC
TTCTTTTTCCTACAGCTCCTGGGCAACGTGCTGGTTATTGTGCTGTCTCATCATTTTGGCAAAGAATTCG
CCACTATGGGCTGTATCAAGAGCAAGAGGAAGGACGTCGAGAACGGTTCTAGCGAGCTGATTAAGGAGAA
CATGCACATGAAGCTGTACATGGAGGGCACCGTGGACAACCATCACTTCAAGTGCACATCCGAGGGCGAA
GGCAAGCCCTACGAGGGCACCCAGACCATGAGAATCAAGGTGGTCGAGGGCGGCCCTCTCCCCTTCGCCT
TCGACATCCTGGCTACTAGCTTCCTCTACGGCAGCAAGACCTTCATCAACCACACCCAGGGCATCCCCGA
CTTCTTCAAGCAGTCCTTCCCTGAGGGCTTCACATGGGAGAGAGTCACCACATACGAAGACGGGGGCGTG
CTGACCGCTACCCAGGACACCAGCCTCCAGGACGGCTGCCTCATCTACAACGTCAAGATCAGAGGGGTGA
ACTTCACATCCAACGGCCCTGTGATGCAGAAGAAAACACTCGGCTGGGAGGCCTTCACCGAAACGCTGTA
CCCCGCTGACGGCGGCCTGGAAGGCAGAAACGACATGGCCCTGAAGCTCGTGGGCGGGAGCCATCTGATC
GCAAACATCAAGACCACATATAGATCCAAGAAACCCGCTAAGAACCTCAAGATGCCTGGCGTCTACTATG
TGGACTACAGACTGGAAAGAATCAAGGAGGCCAACAACGAAACCTACGTCGAGCAGCACGAGGTGGCAGT
GGCCAGATACTGCGACCTCCCTAGCAAACTGGGGCACAAGCTTAATGGATCCTAACTCGAGGATCCAGAC
ATGATAAGATACATTGATGAGTTTGGACAAACCACAACTAGAATGCAGTGAAAAAAATGCTTTATTTGTG
AAATTTGTGATGCTATTGCTTTATTTGTAACCATTATAAGCTGCAATAAACGCTGAGCATGAGACGGAAA
TCTGCTCGTCAGTGGTGCTCACACTGACGAATCATGTACAGATCATACCGATGACTGCCTGGCGACTCAC
AACTAAGCAAGACAGCCGGAACCAGCGCCGGCGAACACCACTGCATATATGGCATATCACAACAGTCCAA
CTAGTGCACTGCAGTACA
Features (pLannotate 1.2.2; 9 found; start..end, strand, type, name):
    103..963     -  CDS            AmpR: β-lactamase; bla; confers resistance to ampicillin, carbenicillin, and related antibiotics
    964..1068    -  promoter       AmpR promoter: bla
   1171..1759    +  rep_origin     ori: high-copy-number ColE1/pMB1/pBR322/pUC origin of replication
   2269..2572    +  enhancer       CMV enhancer: human cytomegalovirus immediate early enhancer
   2574..2848    +  promoter       chicken β-actin promoter: No description available
   2849..3865    +  intron         chimeric intron: chimera between introns from chicken β-actin and rabbit β-globin
   3863..3919    +  CDS            HBB (fragment): HBB_LEPEU - Experimental evidence at protein level: Swiss-Prot protein existence level 1. Involved in oxygen transport from the lung to the various peripheral tissues. From Lepus europaeus (European hare).
   3971..4666    +  CDS            TagBFP: TagBFP is a basic (constitutively fluorescent) blue fluorescent protein published in 2008, derived from Entacmaea quadricolor. It is reported to be a very rapidly-maturing monomer with very low acid sensitivity.
   4682..4811    -  polyA_signal   SV40 poly(A) signal: SV40 polyadenylation signal
