[The description below was written by a language model from this plasmid's Addgene catalogue record and pLannotate feature annotations shown in this document.]
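Description:
ARB349 is a mammalian expression plasmid of about 5 kb from a modular cloning toolkit for building genetic circuits in mammalian cells. It is built on the MTK678_001 backbone and carries a single assembled transcriptional unit (TU). It is propagated in E. coli through a high-copy ColE1/pUC-type origin and selected with ampicillin via a β-lactamase gene under its own bla promoter. No mammalian selection marker appears in the feature table.

The insert, L2-C3_CAG-Lyn::tagBFP-SV40_RE, is a synthetic cassette flanked by toolkit connector sequences (described in the purpose field as L2 and R3). In hierarchical assembly schemes of this kind, such connectors set the position and order in which a TU joins others in a multi-unit construct. A C3 insulator sits upstream of the promoter according to the record. Neither the insulator nor the connectors were annotated, although an unannotated gap between the origin and the CMV enhancer could accommodate them. Expression is driven by the strong constitutive CAG promoter, annotated as its usual parts: CMV immediate-early enhancer, chicken β-actin promoter and a chimeric β-actin/β-globin intron. The short "HBB fragment" call at the intron's end is most likely the rabbit β-globin-derived sequence typical of CAG rather than a real coding payload. The coding region is TagBFP, a monomeric, fast-maturing blue fluorescent protein, fused to a Lyn-derived tag that targets it to the membrane. The Lyn segment is not annotated separately but presumably lies just upstream of TagBFP. An SV40 polyadenylation signal terminates the unit, though it is annotated on the reverse strand.

The plasmid serves as a constitutive membrane-localized blue reporter TU, and the depositor notes it was used to generate a figure in the toolkit publication.
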