Addgene plasmid #124032: ARB349
Purpose: Encodes TU with connectors L2 R3 and an C3 insulator, and pCAG expressing membrane-tagged tagBFP
Depositing lab: Hana El-Samad. Depositing organization: University of California, San Francisco (UCSF). Publication: A Toolkit for Rapid Modular Construction of Biological Circuits in Mammalian Cells. Fonseca JP, Bonny AR, Kumar GR, Ng AH, Town J, Wu QC, Aslankoohi E, Chen SY, Dods G, Harrigan P, Osimiri LC, Kistler AL, El-Samad H. ACS Synth Biol. 2019 Nov 15;8(11):2593-2606. doi: 10.1021/acssynbio.9b00322. Epub 2019 Nov 5. PubMed 31686495.
Backbone
  Vector backbone: MTK678_001
  Vector type: Mammalian Expression
Growth in bacteria
  Bacterial resistance: Ampicillin, 100 μg/mL
  Growth temperature: 37°C
  Growth strain: DH5alpha
  Copy number: Unknown
Gene/Insert
  Gene/Insert name: L2-C3_CAG-Lyn::tagBFP-SV40_RE
  Species: Synthetic
  Cloning method: Restriction Enzyme; 5′ cloning site unknown (unknown if destroyed); 3′ cloning site unknown (unknown if destroyed)
Terms and licenses: Academic/Nonprofit Terms; Industry Terms: Not Available to Industry
Depositor comments: Plasmid used to generate Fig .4a,b Please visit https://www.biorxiv.org/content/10.1101/506188v2 for BioRxiv preprint
How to cite: ARB349 was a gift from Hana El-Samad (Addgene plasmid # 124032 ; http://n2t.net/addgene:124032 ; RRID:Addgene_124032)
